>Addgene plasmid #9055 | pSG5 Large T K1 | addgene partial sequence | sequence record 17561 | 9055 with SV40pro-F
GGCTTTTTTGGAGGCCTAGGCTTTTGCAAAAAGCTCCGGATCGATCCTGAGAACTTCAGGGTGAGTTTGG
GGACCCTTGATTGTTCTTTCTTTTTCGCTATTGTAAAATTCATGTTATATGGAGGGGGCAAAGTTTTCAG
GGTGTTGTTTAGAATGGGAAGATGTCCCTTGTATCACCATGGACCCTCATGATAATTTTGTTTCTTTCAC
TTTCTACTCTGTTGACAACCATTGTCTCCTCTTATTTTCTTTTCATTTTCTGTAACTTTTTCGTTAAACT
TTAGCTTGCATTTGTAACGAATTTTTAAATTCACTTTTGTTTATTTGTCAGATTGTAAGTACTTTCTCTA
ATCACTTTTTTTTCAAGGCAATCAGGGTATATTATATTGTACTTCAGCACAGTTTTAGAGAACAATTGTT
ATAATTAAATGATAAGGTAGAATATTTCTGCATATAAATTCTGGCTGGCGTGGAAATATTCTTATTGGTA
GAAACAACTACATCCTGGTCATCATCCTGCCTTTCTCTTTATGGTTACAATGATATACACTGTTTGAGAT
GAGGATAAAATACTCTGAGTCCAAACCGGGCCCCTCTGCTAACCATGTTCATGCCTTCTTCTTTTTCCTA
CAGCTCCTGGGCAACGTGCTGGTTATTGTGCTGTCTCATCATTTTGGCAAAGAATTGTAATACGACTCAC
TATAGGGCGAATTCGGATCCCGCGACCGGTCGACCAGCTTTGCAAAGATGGATAAAGTTTTAAACAGAGA
GGAATCTTTGCAGCTAATGGACCTTCTANGTCTTGAAAGGAGTGCCTGGGGGAATATTCCTCTGATGAGA
AAGGCATATTTAAAAAATGCAAGGAGTTTCATCCTGAT
