[The description below was written by a language model from this plasmid's Addgene catalogue record.]
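Description:
pSG5 Large T K1 is a mammalian expression plasmid built on the Stratagene pSG5 backbone (about 4.1 kb without insert) and carrying a roughly 2.2 kb cDNA for the simian virus 40 large T antigen in its K1 mutant form. It is maintained in E. coli as a high-copy plasmid under ampicillin selection. The record lists no mammalian selection marker, so the construct appears suited mainly to transient transfection or co-transfection with a separate marker. The insert was cloned as a BamHI fragment, with the site retained at both ends. Because the same enzyme flanks the insert, it can be excised in a single digest, but its orientation is not enforced by the cloning strategy.

The record does not explicitly name the promoter. However, pSG5 is generally known as a vector that drives expression from the SV40 early promoter, and the listed 5′ sequencing primer, which anneals in the SV40 promoter, fits this. Because a cDNA rather than the genomic early region is used, the construct should produce large T without the alternatively spliced small t antigen.

The K1 allele carries an E107K substitution within the LxCxE motif, the region through which large T binds the retinoblastoma protein. The mutation is recorded as lying in this pRb-binding domain and is understood to impair that interaction, while other large T activities lie elsewhere in the protein. The plasmid is therefore typically used alongside wild-type large T in transformation, immortalization and cell-cycle studies to test how much of a phenotype depends on inactivating the pRb family.

No feature table was supplied, so further vector elements cannot be confirmed from this record.
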