Addgene plasmid #9055: pSG5 Large T K1
Depositing lab: William Hahn. Depositing organization: Dana-Farber Cancer Institute.
Backbone
  Vector backbone: pSG5
  Backbone manufacturer: Stratagene
  Backbone size w/o insert (bp): 4076
  Vector type: Mammalian Expression
Growth in bacteria
  Bacterial resistance: Ampicillin, 100 μg/mL
  Growth temperature: 37°C
  Growth strain: DH5alpha
  Copy number: High Copy
Gene/Insert
  Gene/Insert name: large T antigen K1 (alt names: large T antigen; large T cDNA)
  Species: simian virus
  Insert size (bp): 2200
  Mutation: E107K. Mutation in pRb LxCxE binding domain.
  Entrez Gene: SV40gp6 (a.k.a. SV40gp6)
  Cloning method: Restriction Enzyme; 5′ cloning site BamHI (not destroyed); 3′ cloning site BamHI (not destroyed)
  Sequencing primers: 5′ SV40pro-F
Terms and licenses: Academic/Nonprofit Terms; Industry Terms: Not Available to Industry
Depositor comments: Reference: Zalvide et al. Mol Cell Biol 15(10). p. 5800-5810.
How to cite: pSG5 Large T K1 was a gift from William Hahn (Addgene plasmid # 9055 ; http://n2t.net/addgene:9055 ; RRID:Addgene_9055)
